Addgene plasmid #219330: SFFV-GATA1-Brd 407
Purpose: Transcription factor GATA1 with a specific barcode assigned.
Depositing lab: Filipe Pereira. Depositing organization: Center for Neuroscience and Cell Biology, University of Coimbra. Publication: A combinatorial transcription factor screening platform for immune cell reprogramming. Kurochkin I, Altman AR, Caiado I, Pertiga-Cabral D, Halitzki E, Minaeva M, Zimmermannova O, Henriques-Oliveira L, Klein D, Nair M, Oliveira D, Cajal LR, Knittel R, Feick C, Ringner M, Martin M, Cirovic B, Pires CF, Rosa FF, Sitnicka E, Theis FJ, Pereira CF. Cell Syst. 2026 Jan 21;17(1):101457. doi: 10.1016/j.cels.2025.101457. Epub 2026 Jan 14. PubMed 41539305.
Backbone
  Vector backbone: SFFV-MCS
  Backbone size w/o insert (bp): 6638
  Vector type: Lentiviral
Growth in bacteria
  Bacterial resistance: Ampicillin, 100 μg/mL
  Growth temperature: 37°C
  Growth strain: NEB Stable
  Copy number: High Copy
Gene/Insert
  Gene/Insert name: GATA1
  Species: H. sapiens (human)
  Insert size (bp): 1008
  Entrez Gene: GATA1 (a.k.a. ERYF1, GATA-1, GF-1, GF1, HAEADA, NF-E1, NFE1, XLANP, XLTDA, XLTT)
  Promoter: The spleen focus-forming virus (SFFV) promoter
  Cloning method: Restriction Enzyme; 5′ cloning site Bsp119I (not destroyed); 3′ cloning site BstHI (not destroyed)
Terms and licenses: Academic/Nonprofit Terms; Industry Terms: Not Available to Industry
Depositor comments: Barcode sequence cloned into XbaI restriction site. Design of plasmid is as follows: SFFV-[TF sequence]-WPRE-[Barcode sequence].
How to cite: SFFV-GATA1-Brd 407 was a gift from Filipe Pereira (Addgene plasmid # 219330 ; http://n2t.net/addgene:219330 ; RRID:Addgene_219330)
