[The description below was written by a language model from this plasmid's Addgene catalogue record and pLannotate feature annotations shown in this document.]
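Description:
SFFV-GATA1-Brd 407 is a third-generation-style, self-inactivating HIV-1 lentiviral transfer plasmid built on the SFFV-MCS backbone and carrying the human transcription factor GATA1 together with an identifying DNA barcode. It is propagated in E. coli through a high-copy ColE1/pUC origin with ampicillin selection (AmpR), and the backbone also retains an f1 origin, lac/lacZα remnants, T7 and T3 promoters, and an SV40 origin and poly(A) signal downstream of the viral cassette. No mammalian selection marker or fluorescent reporter is annotated.

The viral genome is transcribed in packaging cells from a chimeric RSV promoter fused to a truncated 5' LTR, followed by the Ψ packaging signal with a gag fragment, the RRE for Rev-dependent nuclear export, and the cPPT/CTS, which aids nuclear import of the reverse-transcribed genome. The ΔU3 3' LTR inactivates LTR promoter activity after integration, so expression in transduced cells depends on the internal spleen focus-forming virus (SFFV) promoter, a strong promoter commonly chosen for haematopoietic cells. GATA1 sits between MCS remnants downstream of SFFV. The catalogue lists a 1,008 bp insert, while the automated annotation matches about 870 bp as a GATA1 fragment, so the record does not show whether the full-length coding sequence is present. A WPRE follows to enhance transcript stability and expression. According to the depositor's layout, the barcode was cloned into an XbaI site after the WPRE; it is not separately annotated in the feature table. That position would place it within the expressed transcript.

The plasmid belongs to a barcoded collection used for combinatorial transcription factor screening in immune cell reprogramming, where the barcode identifies which factors each cell received.
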