Features (pLannotate 1.2.2; 29 found; start..end, strand, type, name):
     94..112     -  promoter       T7 promoter: promoter for bacteriophage T7 RNA polymerase
    120..275     +  CDS            lacZα (fragment): LacZα fragment of β-galactosidase; lacZ fragment
    280..708     +  rep_origin     f1 ori (sequence partly withheld): f1 bacteriophage origin of replication; arrow indicates direction of (+) strand synthesis
    761..865     +  promoter       AmpR promoter: bla
    866..1726    +  CDS            AmpR: β-lactamase; bla; confers resistance to ampicillin, carbenicillin, and related antibiotics
   1897..2485    +  rep_origin     ori: high-copy-number ColE1/pMB1/pBR322/pUC origin of replication
   2668..2760    +  CDS            lacI (fragment): lac repressor; lacI; The lac repressor binds to the lac operator to inhibit transcription in E. coli. This inhibition can be relieved by adding lactose or isopropyl-β-D-thiogalactopyranoside (IPTG).
   2773..2794    +  protein_bind   CAP binding site: CAP binding activates transcription in the presence of cAMP. E. coli catabolite activator protein
   2809..2839    +  promoter       lac promoter: promoter for the E. coli lac operon
   2847..2863    +  protein_bind   lac operator: The lac repressor binds to the lac operator to inhibit transcription in E. coli. This inhibition can be relieved by adding lactose or isopropyl-β-D-thiogalactopyranoside (IPTG). lac repressor encoded by lacI
   2908..2926    +  promoter       T3 promoter: promoter for bacteriophage T3 RNA polymerase
   2954..3180    +  promoter       RSV promoter: Rous sarcoma virus enhancer/promoter
   3181..3361    +  LTR            5' LTR (truncated): truncated 5' long terminal repeat (LTR) from HIV-1
   3408..3533    +  misc_feature   HIV-1 Ψ: packaging signal of human immunodeficiency virus type 1
   3517..3880    +  CDS            HIV-1 gag (fragment): gag protein from human immunodeficiency virus 1; gag
   4026..4259    +  misc_feature   RRE: The Rev response element (RRE) of HIV-1 allows for Rev-dependent mRNA export from the nucleus to the cytoplasm.
   4636..4736    +  CDS            Rev (fragment): human immunodeficiency virus 1 (HIV-1) Rev protein; rev; enhances nuclear export of unspliced and incompletely spliced viral mRNAs
   4755..4872    +  misc_feature   cPPT/CTS: central polypurine tract and central termination sequence of HIV-1
   4906..5307    +  promoter       SFFV promoter: spleen focus-forming virus long terminal repeat (LTR) promoter
   5317..5340    +  misc_feature   MCS (fragment): pBluescript multiple cloning site
   5365..6234    +  CDS            GATA1 (fragment): GATA1_HUMAN - Also known as ERYF1, GF1. Experimental evidence at protein level: Swiss-Prot protein existence level 1. Transcriptional activator or repressor which probably serves as a general switch factor for erythroid development. It binds to DNA sites with the consensus sequence 5'-[AT]GATA[AG]-3' within regulatory regions of globin genes and of other genes expressed in erythroid cells. Activates the transcription of genes involved in erythroid differentiation of K562 erythroleukemia cells, including HBB, HBG1/2, ALAS2 and HMBS (PubMed:24245781). From Homo sapiens (Human).
   6383..6408    +  misc_feature   MCS (fragment): pBluescript multiple cloning site
   6408..6467    +  CDS            S (fragment): HBSAG_WHV6 - Experimental evidence at transcript level: Swiss-Prot protein existence level 2. The middle envelope protein plays an important role in the budding of the virion. It is involved in the induction of budding in a nucleocapsid independent way. In this process the majority of envelope proteins bud to form subviral lipoprotein particles of 22 nm of diameter that do not contain a nucleocapsid (By similarity). From Woodchuck hepatitis B virus (isolate w64/pWS23) (WHV).
   6599..7002    +  misc_feature   WPRE: woodchuck hepatitis virus posttranscriptional regulatory element
   7060..7119    +  CDS            nef (fragment): NEF_HV1Z2 - Experimental evidence at protein level: Swiss-Prot protein existence level 1. Extracellular Nef protein targets CD4(+) T-lymphocytes for apoptosis by interacting with CXCR4 surface receptors. From Human immunodeficiency virus type 1 group M subtype D (isolate Z2/CDC-Z34) (HIV-1).
   7121..7354    +  LTR            3' LTR (ΔU3): self-inactivating 3' long terminal repeat (LTR) from HIV-1
   7426..7547    +  polyA_signal   SV40 poly(A) signal: SV40 polyadenylation signal
   7566..7587    +  rep_origin     SV40 ori (fragment): SV40 origin of replication
   7587..73      +  rep_origin     SV40 ori (across the origin): SV40 origin of replication
>Addgene plasmid #219330 | SFFV-GATA1-Brd 407 | addgene full sequence | sequence record 467545 | Addgene NGS Result
ATTTATGCAGAGGCCGAGGCCGCCTCGGCCTCTGAGCTATTCCAGAAGTAGTGAGGAGGCTTTTTTGGAG
GCCTAGGGACGTACCCAATTCGCCCTATAGTGAGTCGTATTACGCGCGCTCACTGGCCGTCGTTTTACAA
CGTCGTGACTGGGAAAACCCTGGCGTTACCCAACTTAATCGCCTTGCAGCACATCCCCCTTTCGCCAGCT
GGCGTAATAGCGAAGAGGCCCGCACCGATCGCCCTTCCCAACAGTTGCGCAGCCTGAATGGCGAATGGG
[124 nt withheld, positions 280-403]
C
[91 nt withheld, positions 405-495]
A
[49 nt withheld, positions 497-545]
CCTTTGACGTTGGAGTCCACGTTCTTT
[37 nt withheld, positions 573-609]
ACCCTATCTCGGTCTATTCTTTTGATTTATAAGGGATTTTGCCGATTTCGGCCTATTGGTTAAAAAATGA
GCTGATTTAACAAAAATTTAACGCGAATTTTAACAAAATATTAACGCTTACAATTTAGGTGGCACTTTTC
GGGGAAATGTGCGCGGAACCCCTATTTGTTTATTTTTCTAAATACATTCAAATATGTATCCGCTCATGAG
ACAATAACCCTGATAAATGCTTCAATAATATTGAAAAAGGAAGAGTATGAGTATTCAACATTTCCGTGTC
GCCCTTATTCCCTTTTTTGCGGCATTTTGCCTTCCTGTTTTTGCTCACCCAGAAACGCTGGTGAAAGTAA
AAGATGCTGAAGATCAGTTGGGTGCACGAGTGGGTTACATCGAACTGGATCTCAACAGCGGTAAGATCCT
TGAGAGTTTTCGCCCCGAAGAACGTTTTCCAATGATGAGCACTTTTAAAGTTCTGCTATGTGGCGCGGTA
TTATCCCGTATTGACGCCGGGCAAGAGCAACTCGGTCGCCGCATACACTATTCTCAGAATGACTTGGTTG
AGTACTCACCAGTCACAGAAAAGCATCTTACGGATGGCATGACAGTAAGAGAATTATGCAGTGCTGCCAT
AACCATGAGTGATAACACTGCGGCCAACTTACTTCTGACAACGATCGGAGGACCGAAGGAGCTAACCGCT
TTTTTGCACAACATGGGGGATCATGTAACTCGCCTTGATCGTTGGGAACCGGAGCTGAATGAAGCCATAC
CAAACGACGAGCGTGACACCACGATGCCTGTAGCAATGGCAACAACGTTGCGCAAACTATTAACTGGCGA
ACTACTTACTCTAGCTTCCCGGCAACAATTAATAGACTGGATGGAGGCGGATAAAGTTGCAGGACCACTT
CTGCGCTCGGCCCTTCCGGCTGGCTGGTTTATTGCTGATAAATCTGGAGCCGGTGAGCGTGGGTCTCGCG
GTATCATTGCAGCACTGGGGCCAGATGGTAAGCCCTCCCGTATCGTAGTTATCTACACGACGGGGAGTCA
GGCAACTATGGATGAACGAAATAGACAGATCGCTGAGATAGGTGCCTCACTGATTAAGCATTGGTAACTG
TCAGACCAAGTTTACTCATATATACTTTAGATTGATTTAAAACTTCATTTTTAATTTAAAAGGATCTAGG
TGAAGATCCTTTTTGATAATCTCATGACCAAAATCCCTTAACGTGAGTTTTCGTTCCACTGAGCGTCAGA
CCCCGTAGAAAAGATCAAAGGATCTTCTTGAGATCCTTTTTTTCTGCGCGTAATCTGCTGCTTGCAAACA
AAAAAACCACCGCTACCAGCGGTGGTTTGTTTGCCGGATCAAGAGCTACCAACTCTTTTTCCGAAGGTAA
CTGGCTTCAGCAGAGCGCAGATACCAAATACTGTTCTTCTAGTGTAGCCGTAGTTAGGCCACCACTTCAA
GAACTCTGTAGCACCGCCTACATACCTCGCTCTGCTAATCCTGTTACCAGTGGCTGCTGCCAGTGGCGAT
AAGTCGTGTCTTACCGGGTTGGACTCAAGACGATAGTTACCGGATAAGGCGCAGCGGTCGGGCTGAACGG
GGGGTTCGTGCACACAGCCCAGCTTGGAGCGAACGACCTACACCGAACTGAGATACCTACAGCGTGAGCT
ATGAGAAAGCGCCACGCTTCCCGAAGGGAGAAAGGCGGACAGGTATCCGGTAAGCGGCAGGGTCGGAACA
GGAGAGCGCACGAGGGAGCTTCCAGGGGGAAACGCCTGGTATCTTTATAGTCCTGTCGGGTTTCGCCACC
TCTGACTTGAGCGTCGATTTTTGTGATGCTCGTCAGGGGGGCGGAGCCTATGGAAAAACGCCAGCAACGC
GGCCTTTTTACGGTTCCTGGCCTTTTGCTGGCCTTTTGCTCACATGTTCTTTCCTGCGTTATCCCCTGAT
TCTGTGGATAACCGTATTACCGCCTTTGAGTGAGCTGATACCGCTCGCCGCAGCCGAACGACCGAGCGCA
GCGAGTCAGTGAGCGAGGAAGCGGAAGAGCGCCCAATACGCAAACCGCCTCTCCCCGCGCGTTGGCCGAT
TCATTAATGCAGCTGGCACGACAGGTTTCCCGACTGGAAAGCGGGCAGTGAGCGCAACGCAATTAATGTG
AGTTAGCTCACTCATTAGGCACCCCAGGCTTTACACTTTATGCTTCCGGCTCGTATGTTGTGTGGAATTG
TGAGCGGATAACAATTTCACACAGGAAACAGCTATGACCATGATTACGCCAAGCGCGCAATTAACCCTCA
CTAAAGGGAACAAAAGCTGGAGCTGCAAGCTTAATGTAGTCTTATGCAATACTCTTGTAGTCTTGCAACA
TGGTAACGATGAGTTAGCAACATGCCTTACAAGGAGAGAAAAAGCACCGTGCATGCCGATTGGTGGAAGT
AAGGTGGTACGATCGTGCCTTATTAGGAAGGCAACAGACGGGTCTGACATGGATTGGACGAACCACTGAA
TTGCCGCATTGCAGAGATATTGTATTTAAGTGCCTAGCTCGATACATAAACGGGTCTCTCTGGTTAGACC
AGATCTGAGCCTGGGAGCTCTCTGGCTAACTAGGGAACCCACTGCTTAAGCCTCAATAAAGCTTGCCTTG
AGTGCTTCAAGTAGTGTGTGCCCGTCTGTTGTGTGACTCTGGTAACTAGAGATCCCTCAGACCCTTTTAG
TCAGTGTGGAAAATCTCTAGCAGTGGCGCCCGAACAGGGACTTGAAAGCGAAAGGGAAACCAGAGGAGCT
CTCTCGACGCAGGACTCGGCTTGCTGAAGCGCGCACGGCAAGAGGCGAGGGGCGGCGACTGGTGAGTACG
CCAAAAATTTTGACTAGCGGAGGCTAGAAGGAGAGAGATGGGTGCGAGAGCGTCAGTATTAAGCGGGGGA
GAATTAGATCGCGATGGGAAAAAATTCGGTTAAGGCCAGGGGGAAAGAAAAAATATAAATTAAAACATAT
AGTATGGGCAAGCAGGGAGCTAGAACGATTCGCAGTTAATCCTGGCCTGTTAGAAACATCAGAAGGCTGT
AGACAAATACTGGGACAGCTACAACCATCCCTTCAGACAGGATCAGAAGAACTTAGATCATTATATAATA
CAGTAGCAACCCTCTATTGTGTGCATCAAAGGATAGAGATAAAAGACACCAAGGAAGCTTTAGACAAGAT
AGAGGAAGAGCAAAACAAAAGTAAGACCACCGCACAGCAAGCGGCCGCTGATCTTCAGACCTGGAGGAGG
AGATATGAGGGACAATTGGAGAAGTGAATTATATAAATATAAAGTAGTAAAAATTGAACCATTAGGAGTA
GCACCCACCAAGGCAAAGAGAAGAGTGGTGCAGAGAGAAAAAAGAGCAGTGGGAATAGGAGCTTTGTTCC
TTGGGTTCTTGGGAGCAGCAGGAAGCACTATGGGCGCAGCGTCAATGACGCTGACGGTACAGGCCAGACA
ATTATTGTCTGGTATAGTGCAGCAGCAGAACAATTTGCTGAGGGCTATTGAGGCGCAACAGCATCTGTTG
CAACTCACAGTCTGGGGCATCAAGCAGCTCCAGGCAAGAATCCTGGCTGTGGAAAGATACCTAAAGGATC
AACAGCTCCTGGGGATTTGGGGTTGCTCTGGAAAACTCATTTGCACCACTGCTGTGCCTTGGAATGCTAG
TTGGAGTAATAAATCTCTGGAACAGATTTGGAATCACACGACCTGGATGGAGTGGGACAGAGAAATTAAC
AATTACACAAGCTTAATACACTCCTTAATTGAAGAATCGCAAAACCAGCAAGAAAAGAATGAACAAGAAT
TATTGGAATTAGATAAATGGGCAAGTTTGTGGAATTGGTTTAACATAACAAATTGGCTGTGGTATATAAA
ATTATTCATAATGATAGTAGGAGGCTTGGTAGGTTTAAGAATAGTTTTTGCTGTACTTTCTATAGTGAAT
AGAGTTAGGCAGGGATATTCACCATTATCGTTTCAGACCCACCTCCCAACCCCGAGGGGACCCGACAGGC
CCGAAGGAATAGAAGAAGAAGGTGGAGAGAGAGACAGAGACAGATCCATTCGATTAGTGAACGGATCTCG
ACGGTATCGGTTAACTTTTAAAAGAAAAGGGGGGATTGGGGGGTACAGTGCAGGGGAAAGAATAGTAGAC
ATAATAGCAACAGACATACAAACTAAAGAATTACAAAAACAAATTACAAAAATTCAAAATTTTATCGATC
ACGAGACTAGCCTCGAGCTGGCTGCAGTAACGCCATTTTGCAAGGCATGGAAAAATACCAAACCAAGAAT
AGAGAAGTTCAGATCAAGGGCGGGTACATGAAAATAGCTAACGTTGGGCCAAACAGGATATCTGCGGTGA
GCAGTTTCGGCCCCGGCCCGGGGCCAAGAACAGATGGTCACCGCAGTTTCGGCCCCGGCCCGAGGCCAAG
AACAGATGGTCCCCAGATATGGCCCAACCCTCAGCAGTTTCTTAAGACCCATCAGATGTTTCCAGGCTCC
CCCAAGGACCTGAAATGACCCTGCGCCTTATTTGAATTAACCAATCAGCCTGCTTCTCGCTTCTGTTCGC
GCGCTTCTGCTTCCCGAGCTCTATAAAAGAGCTCACAACCCCTCACTCGGCGCGCCAGTCCTCCGACAGA
CTGAGTCGGCCGGTCGAATCAAGCTTATCGATACCGTCGACGGATCCGCTAGCCCGCGGTTCGAAATGGA
GTTCCCTGGCCTGGGGTCCCTGGGGACCTCAGAGCCCCTCCCCCAGTTTGTGGATCCTGCTCTGGTGTCC
TCCACACCAGAATCAGGGGTTTTCTTCCCCTCTGGGCCTGAGGGCTTGGATGCAGCAGCTTCCTCCACTG
CCCCGAGCACAGCCACCGCTGCAGCTGCGGCACTGGCCTACTACAGGGACGCTGAGGCCTACAGACACTC
CCCAGTCTTTCAGGTGTACCCATTGCTCAACTGTATGGAGGGGATCCCAGGGGGCTCACCATATGCCGGC
TGGGCCTACGGCAAGACGGGGCTCTACCCTGCCTCAACTGTGTGTCCCACCCGCGAGGACTCTCCTCCCC
AGGCCGTGGAAGATCTGGATGGAAAAGGCAGCACCAGCTTCCTGGAGACTTTGAAGACAGAGCGGCTGAG
CCCAGACCTCCTGACCCTGGGACCTGCACTGCCTTCATCACTCCCTGTCCCCAATAGTGCTTATGGGGGC
CCTGACTTTTCCAGTACCTTCTTTTCTCCCACCGGGAGCCCCCTCAATTCAGCAGCCTATTCCTCTCCCA
AGCTTCGTGGAACTCTCCCCCTGCCTCCCTGTGAGGCCAGGGAGTGTGTGAACTGCGGAGCAACAGCCAC
TCCACTGTGGCGGAGGGACAGGACAGGCCACTACCTATGCAACGCCTGCGGCCTCTATCACAAGATGAAT
GGGCAGAACAGGCCCCTCATCCGGCCCAAGAAGCGCCTGATTGTCAGTAAACGGGCAGGTACTCAGTGCA
CCAACTGCCAGACGACCACCACGACACTGTGGCGGAGAAATGCCAGTGGGGATCCCGTGTGCAATGCCTG
CGGCCTCTACTACAAGCTACACCACCAGCACTACTGTGGTGGCTCCGCTCAGCTCATGAGGGCACAGAGC
ATGGCCTCCAGAGGAGGGGTGGTGTCCTTCTCCTCTTGTAGCCAGAATTCTGGACAACCCAAGTCTCTGG
GCCCCAGGCACCCCCTGGCTTGATTGACCGGTCGGATCCCCCGGGCTGCAGGAATTCGAGCATCTTACCG
CCATTTATTCCCATATTTGTTCTGTTTTTCTTGATTTGGGTATACATTTAAATGTTAATAAAACAAAATG
GTGGGGCAATCATTTACATTTTTAGGGATATGTAATTACTAGTTCAGGTGTATTGCCACAAGACAAACAT
GTTAAGAAACTTTCCCGTTATTTACGCTCTGTTCCTGTTAATCAACCTCTGGATTACAAAATTTGTGAAA
GATTGACTGATATTCTTAACTATGTTGCTCCTTTTACGCTGTGTGGATATGCTGCTTTAATGCCTCTGTA
TCATGCTATTGCTTCCCGTACGGCTTTCGTTTTCTCCTCCTTGTATAAATCCTGGTTGCTGTCTCTTTAT
GAGGAGTTGTGGCCCGTTGTCCGTCAACGTGGCGTGGTGTGCTCTGTGTTTGCTGACGCAACCCCCACTG
GCTGGGGCATTGCCACCACCTGTCAACTCCTTTCTGGGACTTTCGCTTTCCCCCTCCCGATCGCCACGGC
AGAACTCATCGCCGCCTGCCTTGCCCGCTGCTGGACAGGGGCTAGGTTGCTGGGCACTGATAATTCCGTG
GTGTTGTCGGGGAAGCTGACGTCCTTTGCAATTCGATATCAAGCTGTACCTTCTAGATGTACACCCGCGT
CAGCGCTTCTAGACCAATGACTTACAAGGCAGCTGTAGATCTTAGCCACTTTTTAAAAGAAAAGGGGGGA
CTGGAAGGGCTAATTCACTCCCAACGAAGACAAGATCTGCTTTTTGCTTGTACTGGGTCTCTCTGGTTAG
ACCAGATCTGAGCCTGGGAGCTCTCTGGCTAACTAGGGAACCCACTGCTTAAGCCTCAATAAAGCTTGCC
TTGAGTGCTTCAAGTAGTGTGTGCCCGTCTGTTGTGTGACTCTGGTAACTAGAGATCCCTCAGACCCTTT
TAGTCAGTGTGGAAAATCTCTAGCAGTAGTAGTTCATGTCATCTTATTATTCAGTATTTATAACTTGCAA
AGAAATGAATATCAGAGAGTGAGAGGAACTTGTTTATTGCAGCTTATAATGGTTACAAATAAAGCAATAG
CATCACAAATTTCACAAATAAAGCATTTTTTTCACTGCATTCTAGTTGTGGTTTGTCCAAACTCATCAAT
GTATCTTATCATGTCTGGCTCTAGCTATCCCGCCCCTAACTCCGCCCATCCCGCCCCTAACTCCGCCCAG
TTCCGCCCATTCTCCGCCCCATGGCTGACTAATTTTTTTT
