>Addgene plasmid #219330 | SFFV-GATA1-Brd 407 | depositor partial sequence | sequence record 428470 | TF ORF
ATGGAGTTCCCTGGCCTGGGGTCCCTGGGGACCTCAGAGCCCCTCCCCCAGTTTGTGGATCCTGCTCTGG
TGTCCTCCACACCAGAATCAGGGGTTTTCTTCCCCTCTGGGCCTGAGGGCTTGGATGCAGCAGCTTCCTC
CACTGCCCCGAGCACAGCCACCGCTGCAGCTGCGGCACTGGCCTACTACAGGGACGCTGAGGCCTACAGA
CACTCCCCAGTCTTTCAGGTGTACCCATTGCTCAACTGTATGGAGGGGATCCCAGGGGGCTCACCATATG
CCGGCTGGGCCTACGGCAAGACGGGGCTCTACCCTGCCTCAACTGTGTGTCCCACCCGCGAGGACTCTCC
TCCCCAGGCCGTGGAAGATCTGGATGGAAAAGGCAGCACCAGCTTCCTGGAGACTTTGAAGACAGAGCGG
CTGAGCCCAGACCTCCTGACCCTGGGACCTGCACTGCCTTCATCACTCCCTGTCCCCAATAGTGCTTATG
GGGGCCCTGACTTTTCCAGTACCTTCTTTTCTCCCACCGGGAGCCCCCTCAATTCAGCAGCCTATTCCTC
TCCCAAGCTTCGTGGAACTCTCCCCCTGCCTCCCTGTGAGGCCAGGGAGTGTGTGAACTGCGGAGCAACA
GCCACTCCACTGTGGCGGAGGGACAGGACAGGCCACTACCTATGCAACGCCTGCGGCCTCTATCACAAGA
TGAATGGGCAGAACAGGCCCCTCATCCGGCCCAAGAAGCGCCTGATTGTCAGTAAACGGGCAGGTACTCA
GTGCACCAACTGCCAGACGACCACCACGACACTGTGGCGGAGAAATGCCAGTGGGGATCCCGTGTGCAAT
GCCTGCGGCCTCTACTACAAGCTACACCACCAGCACTACTGTGGTGGCTCCGCTCAGCTCATGAGGGCAC
AGAGCATGGCCTCCAGAGGAGGGGTGGTGTCCTTCTCCTCTTGTAGCCAGAATTCTGGACAACCCAAGTC
TCTGGGCCCCAGGCACCCCCTGGCTTGA
