>Addgene plasmid #219330 | SFFV-GATA1-Brd 407 | depositor partial sequence | sequence record 428471 | Barcode sequence
TGTACACCCGCGTCAGCGCT
